>Addgene plasmid #55696 | RhoJ | depositor partial sequence | sequence record 86262 | RhoJ
ATGAGCTGCAGAGAGAGGACCGACAGCAGCTGCGGCTGCAATGGACATGAGGAGAACAGGATCCTGAAGT
GCGTGGTGGTCGGGGACGGCGCGGTGGGGAAGACCTGCTTGCTGATGAGCTACGCCAACGACGCCTTCCC
AGAGGAATACGTGCCCACTGTGTTTGACCACTACGCAGTTACCGTGACGGTGGGAGGCAAGCAGCACTTG
CTTGGACTATACGACACTGCAGGACAGGAGGATTACAACCAGCTGCGGCCACTCTCTTACCCCAACACAG
ATGTGTTTCTCATCTGCTTCTCTGTCGTAAACCCAGCCTCTTACCACAACGTTCAGGAGGAGTGGGTCCC
GGAACTGAAGGACTGCATGCCTCATGTGCCTTATGTGCTCATCGGAACCCAGATTGATCTCCGAGATGAC
CCCAAAACCTTGGCGCGTCTGCTGTACATGAAGGAGAAGCCCCTCACCTATGAGCACGGCGTGAAGCTGG
CGAAAGCGATTGGAGCGCAGTGCTACTTGGAATGTTCTGCCCTGACCCAGAAGGGTCTCAAAGCAGTTTT
TGATGAAGCCATCCTCACCATTTTCCACCCCAAGAAAAAAAAGAAAGGCTGCTTAGGGTGTCACGGCTGC
TGTGCAATTATCTGA
