>Addgene plasmid #55696 | RhoJ | depositor partial sequence | sequence record 86263 | pGEX2T backbone
ACGTTATCGACTGCACGGTGCACCAATGCTTCTGGCGTCAGGCAGCCATCGGAAGCTGTGGTATGGCTGT
GCAGGTCGTAAATCACTGCATAATTCGTGTCGCTCAAGGCGCACTCCCGTTCTGGATAATGTTTTTTGCG
CCGACATCATAACGGTTCTGGCAAATATTCTGAAATGAGCTGTTGACAATTAATCATCGGCTCGTATAAT
GTGTGGAATTGTGAGCGGATAACAATTTCACACAGGAAACAGTATTCATGTCCCCTATACTAGGTTATTG
GAAAATTAAGGGCCTTGTGCAACCCACTCGACTTCTTTTGGAATATCTTGAAGAAAAATATGAAGAGCAT
TTGTATGAGCGCGATGAAGGTGATAAATGGCGAAACAAAAAGTTTGAATTGGGTTTGGAGTTTCCCAATC
TTCCTTATTATATTGATGGTGATGTTAAATTAACACAGTCTATGGCCATCATACGTTATATAGCTGACAA
GCACAACATGTTGGGTGGTTGTCCAAAAGAGCGTGCAGAGATTTCAATGCTTGAAGGAGCGGTTTTGGAT
ATTAGATACGGTGTTTCGAGAATTGCATATAGTAAAGACTTTGAAACTCTCAAAGTTGATTTTCTTAGCA
AGCTACCTGAAATGCTGAAAATGTTCGAAGATCGTTTATGTCATAAAACATATTTAAATGGTGATCATGT
AACCCATCCTGACTTCATGTTGTATGACGCTCTTGATGTTGTTTTATACATGGACCCAATGTGCCTGGAT
GCGTTCCCAAAATTAGTTTGTTTTAAAAAACGTATTGAAGCTATCCCACAAATTGATAAGTACTTGAAAT
CCAGCAAGTATATAGCATGGCCTTTGCAGGGCTGGCAAGCCACGTTTGGTGGTGGCGACCATCCTCCAAA
ATCGGATCTGGTTCCGCGTGGATCCCCGGGAATTCATCGTGACTGACTGACGATCTGCCTCGCGCGTTTC
GGTGATGACGGTGAAAACCTCTGACACATGCAGCTCCCGGAGACGGTCACAGCTTGTCTGTAAGCGGATG
CCGGGAGCAGACAAGCCCGTCAGGGCGCGTCAGCGGGTGTTGGCGGGTGTCGGGGCGCAGCCATGACCCA
GTCACGTAGCGATAGCGGAGTGTATAATTCTTGAAGACGAAAGGGCCTCGTGATACGCCTATTTTTATAG
GTTAATGTCATGATAATAATGGTTTCTTAGACGTCAGGTGGCACTTTTCGGGGAAATGTGCGCGGAACCC
CTATTTGTTTATTTTTCTAAATACATTCAAATATGTATCCGCTCATGAGACAATAACCCTGATAAATGCT
TCAATAATATTGAAAAAGGAAGAGTATGAGTATTCAACATTTCCGTGTCGCCCTTATTCCCTTTTTTGCG
GCATTTTGCCTTCCTGTTTTTGCTCACCCAGAAACGCTGGTGAAAGTAAAAGATGCTGAAGATCAGTTGG
GTGCACGAGTGGGTTACATCGAACTGGATCTCAACAGCGGTAAGATCCTTGAGAGTTTTCGCCCCGAAGA
ACGTTTTCCAATGATGAGCACTTTTAAAGTTCTGCTATGTGGCGCGGTATTATCCCGTGTTGACGCCGGG
CAAGAGCAACTCGGTCGCCGCATACACTATTCTCAGAATGACTTGGTTGAGTACTCACCAGTCACAGAAA
AGCATCTTACGGATGGCATGACAGTAAGAGAATTATGCAGTGCTGCCATAACCATGAGTGATAACACTGC
GGCCAACTTACTTCTGACAACGATCGGAGGACCGAAGGAGCTAACCGCTTTTTTGCACAACATGGGGGAT
CATGTAACTCGCCTTGATCGTTGGGAACCGGAGCTGAATGAAGCCATACCAAACGACGAGCGTGACACCA
CGATGCCTGCAGCAATGGCAACAACGTTGCGCAAACTATTAACTGGCGAACTACTTACTCTAGCTTCCCG
GCAACAATTAATAGACTGGATGGAGGCGGATAAAGTTGCAGGACCACTTCTGCGCTCGGCCCTTCCGGCT
GGCTGGTTTATTGCTGATAAATCTGGAGCCGGTGAGCGTGGGTCTCGCGGTATCATTGCAGCACTGGGGC
CAGATGGTAAGCCCTCCCGTATCGTAGTTATCTACACGACGGGGAGTCAGGCAACTATGGATGAACGAAA
TAGACAGATCGCTGAGATAGGTGCCTCACTGATTAAGCATTGGTAACTGTCAGACCAAGTTTACTCATAT
ATACTTTAGATTGATTTAAAACTTCATTTTTAATTTAAAAGGATCTAGGTGAAGATCCTTTTTGATAATC
TCATGACCAAAATCCCTTAACGTGAGTTTTCGTTCCACTGAGCGTCAGACCCCGTAGAAAAGATCAAAGG
ATCTTCTTGAGATCCTTTTTTTCTGCGCGTAATCTGCTGCTTGCAAACAAAAAAACCACCGCTACCAGCG
GTGGTTTGTTTGCCGGATCAAGAGCTACCAACTCTTTTTCCGAAGGTAACTGGCTTCAGCAGAGCGCAGA
TACCAAATACTGTCCTTCTAGTGTAGCCGTAGTTAGGCCACCACTTCAAGAACTCTGTAGCACCGCCTAC
ATACCTCGCTCTGCTAATCCTGTTACCAGTGGCTGCTGCCAGTGGCGATAAGTCGTGTCTTACCGGGTTG
GACTCAAGACGATAGTTACCGGATAAGGCGCAGCGGTCGGGCTGAACGGGGGGTTCGTGCACACAGCCCA
GCTTGGAGCGAACGACCTACACCGAACTGAGATACCTACAGCGTGAGCTATGAGAAAGCGCCACGCTTCC
CGAAGGGAGAAAGGCGGACAGGTATCCGGTAAGCGGCAGGGTCGGAACAGGAGAGCGCACGAGGGAGCTT
CCAGGGGGAAACGCCTGGTATCTTTATAGTCCTGTCGGGTTTCGCCACCTCTGACTTGAGCGTCGATTTT
TGTGATGCTCGTCAGGGGGGCGGAGCCTATGGAAAAACGCCAGCAACGCGGCCTTTTTACGGTTCCTGGC
CTTTTGCTGGCCTTTTGCTCACATGTTCTTTCCTGCGTTATCCCCTGATTCTGTGGATAACCGTATTACC
GCCTTTGAGTGAGCTGATACCGCTCGCCGCAGCCGAACGACCGAGCGCAGCGAGTCAGTGAGCGAGGAAG
CGGAAGAGCGCCTGATGCGGTATTTTCTCCTTACGCATCTGTGCGGTATTTCACACCGCATAAATTCCGA
CACCATCGAATGGTGCAAAACCTTTCGCGGTATGGCATGATAGCGCCCGGAAGAGAGTCAATTCAGGGTG
GTGAATGTGAAACCAGTAACGTTATACGATGTCGCAGAGTATGCCGGTGTCTCTTATCAGACCGTTTCCC
GCGTGGTGAACCAGGCCAGCCACGTTTCTGCGAAAACGCGGGAAAAAGTGGAAGCGGCGATGGCGGAGCT
GAATTACATTCCCAACCGCGTGGCACAACAACTGGCGGGCAAACAGTCGTTGCTGATTGGCGTTGCCACC
TCCAGTCTGGCCCTGCACGCGCCGTCGCAAATTGTCGCGGCGATTAAATCTCGCGCCGATCAACTGGGTG
CCAGCGTGGTGGTGTCGATGGTAGAACGAAGCGGCGTCGAAGCCTGTAAAGCGGCGGTGCACAATCTTCT
CGCGCAACGCGTCAGTGGGCTGATCATTAACTATCCGCTGGATGACCAGGATGCCATTGCTGTGGAAGCT
GCCTGCACTAATGTTCCGGCGTTATTTCTTGATGTCTCTGACCAGACACCCATCAACAGTATTATTTTCT
CCCATGAAGACGGTACGCGACTGGGCGTGGAGCATCTGGTCGCATTGGGTCACCAGCAAATCGCGCTGTT
AGCGGGCCCATTAAGTTCTGTCTCGGCGCGTCTGCGTCTGGCTGGCTGGCATAAATATCTCACTCGCAAT
CAAATTCAGCCGATAGCGGAACGGGAAGGCGACTGGAGTGCCATGTCCGGTTTTCAACAAACCATGCAAA
TGCTGAATGAGGGCATCGTTCCCACTGCGATGCTGGTTGCCAACGATCAGATGGCGCTGGGCGCAATGCG
CGCCATTACCGAGTCCGGGCTGCGCGTTGGTGCGGATATCTCGGTAGTGGGATACGACGATACCGAAGAC
AGCTCATGTTATATCCCGCCGTTAACCACCATCAAACAGGATTTTCGCCTGCTGGGGCAAACCAGCGTGG
ACCGCTTGCTGCAACTCTCTCAGGGCCAGGCGGTGAAGGGCAATCAGCTGTTGCCCGTCTCACTGGTGAA
AAGAAAAACCACCCTGGCGCCCAATACGCAAACCGCCTCTCCCCGCGCGTTGGCCGATTCATTAATGCAG
CTGGCACGACAGGTTTCCCGACTGGAAAGCGGGCAGTGAGCGCAACGCAATTAATGTGAGTTAGCTCACT
CATTAGGCACCCCAGGCTTTACACTTTATGCTTCCGGCTCGTATGTTGTGTGGAATTGTGAGCGGATAAC
AATTTCACACAGGAAACAGCTATGACCATGATTACGGATTCACTGGCCGTCGTTTTACAACGTCGTGACT
GGGAAAACCCTGGCGTTACCCAACTTAATCGCCTTGCAGCACATCCCCCTTTCGCCAGCTGGCGTAATAG
CGAAGAGGCCCGCACCGATCGCCCTTCCCAACAGTTGCGCAGCCTGAATGGCGAATGGCGCTTTGCCTGG
TTTCCGGCACCAGAAGCGGTGCCGGAAAGCTGGCTGGAGTGCGATCTTCCTGAGGCCGATACTGTCGTCG
TCCCCTCAAACTGGCAGATGCACGGTTACGATGCGCCCATCTACACCAACGTAACCTATCCCATTACGGT
CAATCCGCCGTTTGTTCCCACGGAGAATCCGACGGGTTGTTACTCGCTCACATTTAATGTTGATGAAAGC
TGGCTACAGGAAGGCCAGACGCGAATTATTTTTGATGGCGTTGGAATT
