>Addgene plasmid #55696 | RhoJ | addgene partial sequence | sequence record 92964 | pGEX5 5'-GGGCTGGCAAGCCACGTTTGGTG-3'
TCGGATCTGGAAGTTCTGTTCCAGGGGCCCCTGGGATCTAGCTGCAGAGAGAGGACCGACAGCAGCTGCG
GCTGCAATGGACATGAGGAGAACAGGATCCTGAAGTGCGTGGTGGTCGGGGACGGCGCGGTGGGGAAGAC
CTGCTTGCTGATGAGCTACGCCAACGACGCCTTCCCAGAGGAATACGTGCCCACTGTGTTTGACCACTAC
GCAGTTACCGTGACGGTGGGAGGCAAGCAGCACTTGCTTGGACTATACGACACTGCAGGACAGGAGGATT
ACAACCAGCTGCGGCCACTCTCTTACCCCAACACAGATGTGTTTCTCATCTGCTTCTCTGTCGTAAACCC
AGCCTCTTACCACAACGTTCAGGAGGAGTGGGTCCCGGAACTGAAGGACTGCATGCCTCATGTGCCTTAT
GTGCTCATCGGAACCCAGATTGATCTCCGAGATGACCCCAAAACCTTGGCGCGTCTGCTGTACATGAAGG
AGAAGCCCCTCACCTATGAGCACGGCGTGAAGCTGGCGAAAGCGATTGGAGCGCAGTGCTACTTGGAATG
TTCTGCCCTGACCCAGAAGGGTCTCAAAGCGGTTTTTGATGAAGCCATCCTCACCATTTTCCACCCCAAG
AAAAAAAAGAAAGGCTGCTTAGGGTGTCACGGCTGCTGTGCAATTATCTGAGAATTCCCGGGTCGACTCG
AGCGGCCGCATCGTGACTGACTGACGATCTGCCTCGCGCGTTTCGGTGATGACGGTGAAAACCTCTGACA
CATGCAGCTCCCGGAGACGGTCACAGCTTGTCTGTAAGCGGATGCCGGGAGCAGACAAGCCCGTCAGGGC
GCGTCAGCGGGTGTTGGCGGGTGTCGGGCCGCAGCCATGACCCAGTCACGTA
