>Addgene plasmid #55696 | RhoJ | addgene partial sequence | sequence record 93037 | pGEX3 5'-CCGGGAGCTGCATGTGTCAGAGG-3'
GAACGCGCGAGGCAGATCGTCAGTCAGTCACGATGCGGCCGCTCGAGTCGACCCGGGAATTCTCAGATAA
TTGCACAGCAGCCGTGACACCCTAAGCAGCCTTTCTTTTTTTTCTTGGGGTGGAAAATGGTGAGGATGGC
TTCATCAAAAACCGCTTTGAGACCCTTCTGGGTCAGGGCAGAACATTCCAAGTAGCACTGCGCTCCAATC
GCTTTCGCCAGCTTCACGCCGTGCTCATAGGTGAGGGGCTTCTCCTTCATGTACAGCAGACGCGCCAAGG
TTTTGGGGTCATCTCGGAGATCAATCTGGGTTCCGATGAGCACATAAGGCACATGAGGCATGCAGTCCTT
CAGTTCCGGGACCCACTCCTCCTGAACGTTGTGGTAAGAGGCTGGGTTTACGACAGAGAAGCAGATGAGA
AACACATCTGTGTTGGGGTAAGAGAGTGGCCGCAGCTGGTTGTAATCCTCCTGTCCTGCAGTGTCGTATA
GTCCAAGCAAGTGCTGCTTGCCTCCCACCGTCACGGTAACTGCGTAGTGGTCAAACACAGTGGGCACGTA
TTCCTCTGGGAAGGCGTCGTTGGCGTAGCTCATCAGCAAGCAGGTCTTCCCCACCGCGCCGTCCCCGACC
ACCACGCACTTCAGGATCCTGTTCTCCTCATGTCCATTGCAGCCGCAGCTGCTGTCGGTCCTCTCTCTGC
AGCTAGATCCCAGGGGCCCCTGGAACAGAACTTCCAGATCCGATTTTGGAGGATGGTCGCCACCACCAAA
CGTGGCTTGCCAGCCCTGCAAAGGCCATGCTATATACTTGCTGGATTTCAAGTACTTATCAATTTGTGGG
ATAGCTTCAATACGTTTTTTTAAAACAAACTAATTTTGGGAACGCATCCAGGCACATTGGGTCCATGTAT
AAAACAACATCAAGAGCGTCATACAACATGAAGTCAGGATGGGTTACATGATCACCATTTTAAATATGTT
TTATGACATAAACGATCTTCGAACATTTTCAGCATTTCAGGTACCTGCTA
