[The description below was written by a language model from this plasmid's Addgene catalogue record.]
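Description:
RhoJ is a bacterial expression plasmid carrying the mouse Rhoj coding sequence (also known as TC10L or TCL), which encodes a small GTPase of the RHO family, in the pGEX2T backbone. The backbone is about 4.9 kb without the insert. The plasmid is maintained at high copy in E. coli under ampicillin selection. The record lists a BL21-derived, codon-supplemented DE3 strain as the growth host, which fits a construct meant for protein production rather than simple propagation.

The insert was placed by restriction cloning between BglII and EcoRI sites, both of which remain intact, and the record gives the driving promoter as lac. pGEX-series vectors are generally designed to express the inserted protein as a fusion to glutathione S-transferase under an IPTG-inducible lac-type promoter. pGEX2T normally also has a thrombin cleavage site between GST and the fusion partner, so the product can be purified on glutathione resin and the tag removed. The catalogue entry does not explicitly list a GST tag or protease site for this construct, so the fusion is inferred from the backbone and from the GST-directed sequencing primer, not stated outright. No feature table is provided, so the origin of replication, any lacI repressor gene and the exact reading-frame junction cannot be confirmed from the record. The entry also does not mention any mutation or truncation of the insert.

The stated purpose is expression of mouse RhoJ. The associated publication examines how RAS and RHO family GTPases directly regulate distinct phosphoinositide 3-kinase isoforms, so the plasmid was probably used to make recombinant RhoJ for biochemical binding or activation assays.
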