Addgene plasmid #55696: RhoJ
Purpose: expression of mouse RhoJ
Depositing lab: Julian Downward. Depositing organization: Cancer Research UK. Publication: RAS and RHO families of GTPases directly regulate distinct phosphoinositide 3-kinase isoforms. Fritsch R, de Krijger I, Fritsch K, George R, Reason B, Kumar MS, Diefenbacher M, Stamp G, Downward J. Cell. 2013 May 23;153(5):1050-63. doi: 10.1016/j.cell.2013.04.031. PubMed 23706742.
Backbone
  Vector backbone: pGEX2T
  Backbone manufacturer: GE Healthcare Life Sciences
  Backbone size w/o insert (bp): 4948
  Vector type: Bacterial Expression
Growth in bacteria
  Bacterial resistance: Ampicillin, 100 μg/mL
  Growth temperature: 37°C
  Growth strain: BL21 codon plus ril de3
  Copy number: High Copy
Gene/Insert
  Gene/Insert name: RhoJ
  Species: M. musculus (mouse)
  Entrez Gene: Rhoj (a.k.a. 1110005O19Rik, Arhj, TC10L, TCL)
  Promoter: lac
  Cloning method: Restriction Enzyme; 5′ cloning site BglII (not destroyed); 3′ cloning site EcoRI (not destroyed)
  Sequencing primers: 5′ lac promoter; 3′ GST-R
Terms and licenses: Academic/Nonprofit Terms; Industry Terms: Not Available to Industry
How to cite: RhoJ was a gift from Julian Downward (Addgene plasmid # 55696 ; http://n2t.net/addgene:55696 ; RRID:Addgene_55696)
